>Addgene plasmid #99106 | pGART-GFP | addgene full sequence | sequence record 200317 | Addgene NGS Result
CATATTATTCATTGGTTATATAGCATAAATCAATATTGGCTATTGGCCATTGCATACGTTGTATCTATAT
CATAATATGTACATTTATATTGGCTCATGTCCAATATGACCGCCATGTTGGCATTGATTATTGACTAGTT
ATTAATAGTAATCAATTACGGGGTCATTAGTTCATAGCCCATATATGGAGTTCCGCGTTACATAACTTAC
GGTAAATGGCCCGCCTGGCTGACCGCCCAACGACCCCCGCCCATTGACGTCAATAATGACGTATGTTCCC
ATAGTAACGCCAATAGGGACTTTCCATTGACGTCAATGGGTGGAGTATTTACGGTAAACTGCCCACTTGG
CAGTACATCAAGTGTATCATATGCCAAGTCCGCCCCCTATTGACGTCAATGACGGTAAATGGCCCGCCTG
GCATTATGCCCAGTACATGACCTTACGGGACTTTCCTACTTGGCAGTACATCTACGTATTAGTCATCGCT
ATTACCATGGTGATGCGGTTTTGGCAGTACACCAATGGGCGTGGATAGCGGTTTGACTCACGGGGATTTC
CAAGTCTCCACCCCATTGACGTCAATGGGAGTTTGTTTTGGCACCAAAATCAACGGGACTTTCCAAAATG
TCGTAACAACTGCGATCGCCCGCCCCGTTGACGCAAATGGGCGGTAGGCGTGTACGGTGGGAGGTCTATA
TAAGCAGAGCTCGTTTAGTGAACCGTCAGATCACTAGAAGCTTTATTGCGGTAGTTTATCACAGTTAAAT
TGCTAACGCAGTCAGTGCTTCTGACACAACAGTCTCGAACTTAAGCTGCAGTGACTCTCTTAAGGTAGCC
TTGCAGAAGTTGGTCGTGAGGCACTGGGCAGGTAAGTATCAAGGTTACAAGACAGGTTTAAGGAGACCAA
TAGAAACTGGGCTTGTCGAGACAGAGAAGACTCTTGCGTTTCTGATAGGCACCTATTGGTCTTACTGACA
TCCACTTTGCCTTTCTCTCCACAGGTGTCCACTCCCAGTTCAATTACAGCTCTTAAGGCTAGAGTACTTA
ATACGACTCACTATAGGCTAGCATGGCTGCTCGTGTACTTATAATTGGCAGTGGAGGAAGGGAACATACG
CTGGCCTGGAAACTTGCACAGTCTCATCATGTCAAACAAGTGTTGGTTGCCCCAGGAAACGCAGGCACTG
CCTGCTCTGAAAAGATTTCAAATACCGCCATCTCAATCAGTGACCACACTGCCCTTGCTCAATTCTGCAA
AGAGAAGAAAATTGAATTTGTAGTTGTTGGACCAGAAGCACCTCTGGCTGCTGGGATTGTTGGGAACCTG
AGGTCTGCAGGAGTGCAATGCTTTGGCCCAACAGCAGAAGCGGCTCAGTTAGAGTCCAGCAAAAGGTTTG
CCAAAGAGTTTATGGACAGACATGGAATCCCAACCGCACAATGGAAGGCTTTCACCAAACCTGAAGAAGC
CTGCAGCTTCATTTTGAGTGCAGACTTCCCTGCTTTGGTTGTGAAGGCCAGTGGTCTTGCAGCTGGAAAA
GGGGTGATTGTTGCAAAGAGCAAAGAAGAGGCCTGCAAAGCTGTACAAGAGATCATGCAGGAGAAAGCCT
TTGGGGCAGCTGGAGAAACAATTGTCATTGAAGAACTTCTTGACGGAGAAGAGGTGTCGTGTCTGTGTTT
CACTGATGGCAAGACTGTGGCCCCCATGCCCCCAGCACAGGACCATAAGCGATTACTGGAGGGAGATGGT
GGCCCTAACACAGGGGGAATGGGAGCCTATTGTCCAGCCCCTCAGGTTTCTAATGATCTATTACTAAAAA
TTAAAGATACTGTTCTTCAGAGGACAGTGGATGGCATGCAGCAAGAGGGTACTCCATATACAGGTATTCT
CTATGCTGGAATAATGCTGACCAAGAATGGCCCAAAAGTTCTAGAGTTTAATTGCCGTTTTGGTGATCCA
GAGTGCCAAGTAATCCTCCCACTTCTTAAAAGTGACCTTTATGAAGTGATTCAGTCCACCTTAGATGGAC
TGCTCTGCACATCTCTGCCTGTTTGGCTAGAAAACCACACCGCCCTAACTGTTGTCATGGCAAGTAAAGG
TTATCCTGGAGACTACACCAAGGGTGTAGAGATAACAGGGTTTCCTGAGGCTCAAGCTCTAGGACTGGAG
GTGTTCCATGCAGGCACTGCCCTCAAAAATGGCAAAGTAGTAACTCATGGGGGTAGAGTTCTTGCAGTCA
CAGCCATCCGGGAAAATCTCATATCAGCCCTTGAGGAAGCCAAGAAAGGACTAGCTGCTATAAAGTTTGA
GGGAGCAATTTATAGGAAAGACGTCGGCTTTCGTGCCATAGCTTTCCTCCAGCAGCCCAGGAGTTTGACT
TACAAGGAATCTGGAGTAGATATCGCAGCTGGAAATATGCTGGTCAAGAAAATTCAGCCTTTAGCAAAAG
CCACTTCCAGATCAGGCTGTAAAGTTGATCTTGGAGGTTTTGCTGGTCTTTTTGATTTAAAAGCAGCTGG
TTTCAAAGATCCCCTTCTGGCCTCTGGAACAGATGGCGTTGGAACTAAACTAAAGATTGCCCAGCTATGC
AATAAACATGATACCATTGGTCAAGATTTGGTAGCAATGTGTGTTAATGATATTCTGGCACAAGGAGCAG
AGCCCCTCTTCTTCCTTGATTACTTTTCCTGTGGAAAACTTGACCTCAGTGTAACTGAAGCTGTTGTTGC
TGGAATTGCTAAAGCTTGTGGAAAAGCTGGATGTGCTCTCCTTGGAGGTGAAACAGCAGAAATGCCTGAC
ATGTATCCCCCTGGAGAGTATGACCTAGCTGGGTTTGCCGTTGGTGCCATGGAGCGAGATCAGAAACTCC
CTCACCTGGAAAGAATCACTGAGGGTGATGTTGTTGTTGGAATAGCTTCATCTGGTCTTCATAGCAATGG
ATTTAGCCTTGTGAGGAAAATCGTGGCAAAATCTTCCCTCCAGTACTCCTCTCCAGCACCTGATGGTTGT
GGTGACCAGACTTTAGGGGACTTACTTCTCACGCCTACCAGAATCTACAGCCATTCACTGTTACCTGTCC
TACGTTCAGGACATGTCAAAGCCTTTGCCCATATTACTGGTGGAGGATTACTAGAGAACATCCCCAGAGT
CCTCCCTGAGAAACTTGGGGTAGATTTAGATGCCCAGACCTGGAGGATCCCCAGGGTCTTCTCATGGTTG
CAGCAGGAAGGACACCTCTCTGAGGAAGAGATGGCCAGAACATTTAACTGTGGGGTTGGCGCTGTCCTTG
TGGTATCAAAGGAGCAGACAGAGCAGATTCTGAGGGATATCCAGCAGCACAAGGAAGAAGCCTGGGTGAT
TGGCAGTGTGGTTGCACGAGCTGAAGGTTCCCCACGTGTGAAAGTCAAGAATCTGATTGAAAGCATGCAA
ATAAATGGGTCAGTGTTGAAGAATGGCTCCCTGACAAATCATTTCTCTTTTGAAAAAAAAAAGGCCAGAG
TGGCTGTCTTAATATCTGGAACAGGATCGAACCTGCAAGCACTTATAGACAGTACTCGGGAACCAAATAG
CTCTGCACAAATTGATATTGTTATCTCCAACAAAGCCGCAGTAGCTGGGTTAGATAAAGCGGAAAGAGCT
GGTATTCCCACTAGAGTAATTAATCATAAACTGTATAAAAATCGTGTAGAATTTGACAGTGCAATTGACC
TAGTCCTTGAAGAGTTCTCCATAGACATAGTCTGTCTTGCAGGATTCATGAGAATTCTTTCTGGCCCCTT
TGTCCAAAAGTGGAATGGAAAAATGCTCAATATCCACCCATCCTTGCTCCCTTCTTTTAAGGGTTCAAAT
GCCCATGAGCAAGCCCTGGAAACCGGAGTCACAGTTACTGGGTGCACTGTACACTTTGTAGCTGAAGATG
TGGATGCTGGACAGATTATTTTGCAAGAAGCTGTTCCCGTGAAGAGGGGTGATACTGTCGCAACTCTTTC
TGAAAGAGTAAAATTAGCAGAACATAAAATATTTCCTGCAGCCCTTCAGCTGGTGGCCAGTGGAACTGTA
CAGCTTGGAGAAAATGGCAAGATCTGTTGGGTTAAAGAGGAACTCGAGGCAAGTACTGGTTCGGAATTCA
TGAGTAAAGGAGAAGAACTTTTCACTGGAGTTGTCCCAATTCTTGTTGAATTAGATGGTGATGTTAATGG
GCACAAATTTTCTGTCAGTGGAGAGGGTGAAGGTGATGCAACATACGGAAAACTTACCCTTAAATTTATT
TGCACTACTGGAAAACTACCTGTTCCATGGCCAACACTTGTCACTACTTTCACTTATGGTGTTCAATGCT
TTTCAAGATACCCAGATCACATGAAACAGCATGACTTTTTCAAGAGTGCCATGCCCGAAGGTTATGTACA
GGAAAGAACTATATTTTTCAAAGATGACGGGAACTACAAGACACGTGCTGAAGTCAAGTTTGAAGGTGAT
ACCCTTGTTAATAGAATCGAGTTAAAAGGTATTGATTTTAAAGAAGATGGAAACATTCTTGGACACAAAT
TGGAATATAACTATAACTCACACAATGTATACATCATGGCAGACAAACAAAAGAATGGAATCAAAGTTAA
CTTCAAAATTAGACACAACATTGAAGATGGAAGCGTTCAACTAGCAGACCATTATCAACAAAATACTCCA
ATTGGCGATGGCCCTGTCCTTTTACCAGACAACCATTACCTGTCCACACAATCTGCCCTTTCGAAAGATC
CCAACGAAAAGAGAGACCACATGGTCCTTCTTGAGTTTGTAACAGCTGCTGGGATTACACATGGCATGGA
TGAACTATACAAATAATAAGGATCCCAGGAGCTCGGCAAGCTTGCGGCCGCACTCGACCCGGGCGGCCGC
TTCCCTTTAGTGAGGGTTAATGCTTCGAGCAGACATGATAAGATACATTGATGAGTTTGGACAAACCACA
ACTAGAATGCAGTGAAAAAAATGCTTTATTTGTGAAATTTGTGATGCTATTGCTTTATTTGTAACCATTA
TAAGCTGCAATAAACAAGTTAACAACAACAATTGCATTCATTTTATGTTTCAGGTTCAGGGGGAGATGTG
GGAGGTTTTTTAAAGCAAGTAAAACCTCTACAAATGTGGTAAAATCCGATAAGGATCGATCCGGGCTGGC
GTAATAGCGAAGAGGCCCGCACCGATCGCCCTTCCCAACAGTTGCGCAGCCTGAATGGCGAATGG
[124 nt withheld, positions 5246-5369]
C
[91 nt withheld, positions 5371-5461]
A
[49 nt withheld, positions 5463-5511]
CCTTTGACGTTGGAGTCCACGTTCTTT
[37 nt withheld, positions 5539-5575]
ACCCTATCTCGGTCTATTCTTTTGATTTATAAGGGATTTTGCCGATTTCGGCCTATTGGTTAAAAAATGA
GCTGATTTAACAAAAATTTAACGCGAATTTTAACAAAATATTAACGCTTACAATTTCCTGATGCGGTATT
TTCTCCTTACGCATCTGTGCGGTATTTCACACCGCATACGCGGATCTGCGCAGCACCATGGCCTGAAATA
ACCTCTGAAAGAGGAACTTGGTTAGGTACCTTCTGAGGCGGAAAGAACCAGCTGTGGAATGTGTGTCAGT
TAGGGTGTGGAAAGTCCCCAGGCTCCCCAGCAGGCAGAAGTATGCAAAGCATGCATCTCAATTAGTCAGC
AACCAGGTGTGGAAAGTCCCCAGGCTCCCCAGCAGGCAGAAGTATGCAAAGCATGCATCTCAATTAGTCA
GCAACCATAGTCCCGCCCCTAACTCCGCCCATCCCGCCCCTAACTCCGCCCAGTTCCGCCCATTCTCCGC
CCCATGGCTGACTAATTTTTTTTATTTATGCAGAGGCCGAGGCCGCCTCGGCCTCTGAGCTATTCCAGAA
GTAGTGAGGAGGCTTTTTTGGAGGCCTAGGCTTTTGCAAAAAGCTTGATTCTTCTGACACAACAGTCTCG
AACTTAAGGCTAGAGCCACCATGATTGAACAAGATGGATTGCACGCAGGTTCTCCGGCCGCTTGGGTGGA
GAGGCTATTCGGCTATGACTGGGCACAACAGACAATCGGCTGCTCTGATGCCGCCGTGTTCCGGCTGTCA
GCGCAGGGGCGCCCGGTTCTTTTTGTCAAGACCGACCTGTCCGGTGCCCTGAATGAACTGCAGGACGAGG
CAGCGCGGCTATCGTGGCTGGCCACGACGGGCGTTCCTTGCGCAGCTGTGCTCGACGTTGTCACTGAAGC
GGGAAGGGACTGGCTGCTATTGGGCGAAGTGCCGGGGCAGGATCTCCTGTCATCTCACCTTGCTCCTGCC
GAGAAAGTATCCATCATGGCTGATGCAATGCGGCGGCTGCATACGCTTGATCCGGCTACCTGCCCATTCG
ACCACCAAGCGAGCACGTACTCGGATGGAAGCCGGTCTTGTCGATCAGGATGATCTGGACGAAGAGCATC
AGGGGCTCGCGCCAGCCGAACTGTTCGCCAGGCTCAAGGCGCGCATGCCCGACGGCGAGGATCTCGTCGT
GACCCATGGCGATGCCTGCTTGCCGAATATCATGGTGGAAAATGGCCGCTTTTCTGGATTCATCGACTGT
GGCCGGCTGGGTGTGGCGGACCGCTATCAGGACATAGCGTTGGCTACCCGTGATATTGCTGAAGAGCTTG
GCGGCGAATGGGCTGACCGCTTCCTCGTGCTTTACGGTATCGCCGCTCCCGATTCGCAGCGCATCGCCTT
CTATCGCCTTCTTGACGAGTTCTTCTGAGCGGGACTCTGGGGTTCGAAATGACCGACCAAGCGACGCCCA
ACCTGCCATCACGATGGCCGCAATAAAATATCTTTATTTTCATTACATCTGTGTGTTGGTTTTTTGTGTG
AATCGATAGCGATAAGGATCCGCGTATGGTGCACTCTCAGTACAATCTGCTCTGATGCCGCATAGTTAAG
CCAGCCCCGACACCCGCCAACACCCGCTGACGCGCCCTGACGGGCTTGTCTGCTCCCGGCATCCGCTTAC
AGACAAGCTGTGACCGTCTCCGGGAGCTGCATGTGTCAGAGGTTTTCACCGTCATCACCGAAACGCGCGA
GACGAAAGGGCCTCGTGATACGCCTATTTTTATAGGTTAATGTCATGATAATAATGGTTTCTTAGACGTC
AGGTGGCACTTTTCGGGGAAATGTGCGCGGAACCCCTATTTGTTTATTTTTCTAAATACATTCAAATATG
TATCCGCTCATGAGACAATAACCCTGATAAATGCTTCAATAATATTGAAAAAGGAAGAGTATGAGTATTC
AACATTTCCGTGTCGCCCTTATTCCCTTTTTTGCGGCATTTTGCCTTCCTGTTTTTGCTCACCCAGAAAC
GCTGGTGAAAGTAAAAGATGCTGAAGATCAGTTGGGTGCACGAGTGGGTTACATCGAACTGGATCTCAAC
AGCGGTAAGATCCTTGAGAGTTTTCGCCCCGAAGAACGTTTTCCAATGATGAGCACTTTTAAAGTTCTGC
TATGTGGCGCGGTATTATCCCGTATTGACGCCGGGCAAGAGCAACTCGGTCGCCGCATACACTATTCTCA
GAATGACTTGGTTGAGTACTCACCAGTCACAGAAAAGCATCTTACGGATGGCATGACAGTAAGAGAATTA
TGCAGTGCTGCCATAACCATGAGTGATAACACTGCGGCCAACTTACTTCTGACAACGATCGGAGGACCGA
AGGAGCTAACCGCTTTTTTGCACAACATGGGGGATCATGTAACTCGCCTTGATCGTTGGGAACCGGAGCT
GAATGAAGCCATACCAAACGACGAGCGTGACACCACGATGCCTGTAGCAATGGCAACAACGTTGCGCAAA
CTATTAACTGGCGAACTACTTACTCTAGCTTCCCGGCAACAATTAATAGACTGGATGGAGGCGGATAAAG
TTGCAGGACCACTTCTGCGCTCGGCCCTTCCGGCTGGCTGGTTTATTGCTGATAAATCTGGAGCCGGTGA
GCGTGGGTCTCGCGGTATCATTGCAGCACTGGGGCCAGATGGTAAGCCCTCCCGTATCGTAGTTATCTAC
ACGACGGGGAGTCAGGCAACTATGGATGAACGAAATAGACAGATCGCTGAGATAGGTGCCTCACTGATTA
AGCATTGGTAACTGTCAGACCAAGTTTACTCATATATACTTTAGATTGATTTAAAACTTCATTTTTAATT
TAAAAGGATCTAGGTGAAGATCCTTTTTGATAATCTCATGACCAAAATCCCTTAACGTGAGTTTTCGTTC
CACTGAGCGTCAGACCCCGTAGAAAAGATCAAAGGATCTTCTTGAGATCCTTTTTTTCTGCGCGTAATCT
GCTGCTTGCAAACAAAAAAACCACCGCTACCAGCGGTGGTTTGTTTGCCGGATCAAGAGCTACCAACTCT
TTTTCCGAAGGTAACTGGCTTCAGCAGAGCGCAGATACCAAATACTGTTCTTCTAGTGTAGCCGTAGTTA
GGCCACCACTTCAAGAACTCTGTAGCACCGCCTACATACCTCGCTCTGCTAATCCTGTTACCAGTGGCTG
CTGCCAGTGGCGATAAGTCGTGTCTTACCGGGTTGGACTCAAGACGATAGTTACCGGATAAGGCGCAGCG
GTCGGGCTGAACGGGGGGTTCGTGCACACAGCCCAGCTTGGAGCGAACGACCTACACCGAACTGAGATAC
CTACAGCGTGAGCTATGAGAAAGCGCCACGCTTCCCGAAGGGAGAAAGGCGGACAGGTATCCGGTAAGCG
GCAGGGTCGGAACAGGAGAGCGCACGAGGGAGCTTCCAGGGGGAAACGCCTGGTATCTTTATAGTCCTGT
CGGGTTTCGCCACCTCTGACTTGAGCGTCGATTTTTGTGATGCTCGTCAGGGGGGCGGAGCCTATGGAAA
AACGCCAGCAACGCGGCCTTTTTACGGTTCCTGGCCTTTTGCTGGCCTTTTGCTCACATGGCTCGACAGA
TCTTCAATATTGGCCATTAGC
Features (pLannotate 1.2.2; 20 found; start..end, strand, type, name):
    122..499     +  enhancer       CMV enhancer: human cytomegalovirus immediate early enhancer
    500..711     +  promoter       CMV promoter: human cytomegalovirus (CMV) immediate early promoter
    872..1004    +  intron         chimeric intron: chimera between introns from human β-globin and immunoglobulin heavy chain genes
   1049..1067    +  promoter       T7 promoter: promoter for bacteriophage T7 RNA polymerase
   1073..4102    +  CDS            GART: PUR2_HUMAN - Also known as PGFT, PRGS. Experimental evidence at protein level: Swiss-Prot protein existence level 1. From Homo sapiens (Human).
   4130..4843    +  CDS            GFP (S65T): GFP (S65T) is a basic (constitutively fluorescent) green fluorescent protein published in 1995, derived from Aequorea victoria.
   4904..4921    -  promoter       T3 promoter (fragment): promoter for bacteriophage T3 RNA polymerase
   4939..5060    -  polyA_signal   SV40 poly(A) signal: SV40 polyadenylation signal
   5083..5151    -  CDS            large T antigen (fragment): large T antigen from SV40 (simian virus 40)
   5175..5242    +  CDS            lacZα (fragment): LacZα fragment of β-galactosidase; lacZ fragment
   5246..5674    +  rep_origin     f1 ori (sequence partly withheld): f1 bacteriophage origin of replication; arrow indicates direction of (+) strand synthesis
   5702..5753    -  misc_feature   bom (fragment): basis of mobility region from pBR322
   5818..6175    +  promoter       SV40 promoter: SV40 enhancer and early promoter
   6226..7003    +  CDS            NeoR/KanR: aminoglycoside phosphotransferase from Tn5; aph(3')-II (or nptII); confers resistance to neomycin, kanamycin, and G418 (Geneticin®)
   7067..7115    +  polyA_signal   poly(A) signal: synthetic polyadenylation signal
   7135..7189    -  misc_feature   bom (fragment): basis of mobility region from pBR322
   7291..7326    -  CDS            rop (fragment): Rop protein, which maintains plasmids at low copy number; rop
   7421..7525    +  promoter       AmpR promoter: bla
   7526..8386    +  CDS            AmpR: β-lactamase; bla; confers resistance to ampicillin, carbenicillin, and related antibiotics
   8557..9145    +  rep_origin     ori: high-copy-number ColE1/pMB1/pBR322/pUC origin of replication
