[The description below was written by a language model from this plasmid's Addgene catalogue record and pLannotate feature annotations shown in this document.]
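Description:
pGART-GFP is a mammalian expression plasmid built on the pCI-neo backbone that produces human GART, the trifunctional de novo purine biosynthesis enzyme (phosphoribosylglycinamide formyltransferase, phosphoribosylglycinamide synthetase and phosphoribosylaminoimidazole synthetase), fused at its C terminus to GFP. The total construct is about 9.2 kb. It is propagated in E. coli through a high-copy ColE1/pUC-type origin and selected with ampicillin via the β-lactamase gene. An f1 origin is also present.

Expression is driven by the CMV immediate-early enhancer and promoter, followed by a chimeric β-globin/immunoglobulin intron that generally improves transcript processing and expression. A T7 promoter lies just upstream of the coding region. The roughly 3 kb GART open reading frame was cloned between NheI and XhoI and reads into a GFP coding sequence that had been placed in the backbone between the XhoI and SalI sites, destroying the SalI site. The transcript ends at an SV40 polyadenylation signal. The catalogue entry lists A65T, L68V and A72S changes in the GFP gene, and the annotation identifies the reporter as an S65T-type GFP.

The backbone also carries the SV40 early promoter, NeoR/KanR gene and synthetic poly(A) cassette of pCI-neo. The record states that this marker was destroyed by a deletion of amino acids 138–144, so the plasmid should not be expected to support G418 selection and is better suited to transient transfection. The fluorescent fusion allows the localisation of GART to be followed in living mammalian cells, in line with the associated work on reversible compartmentalisation of purine biosynthetic enzyme complexes.
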