Addgene plasmid #99106: pGART-GFP
Purpose: Expresses human GART-GFP fusion in mammalian cells
Depositing lab: Stephen Benkovic. Depositing organization: Pennsylvania State University. Publication: Reversible compartmentalization of de novo purine biosynthetic complexes in living cells. An S, Kumar R, Sheets ED, Benkovic SJ. Science. 2008 Apr 4;320(5872):103-6. doi: 10.1126/science.1152241. PubMed 18388293.
Backbone
  Vector backbone: pCI-neo
  Backbone manufacturer: Clontech
  Backbone size w/o insert (bp): 5472
  Total vector size (bp): 9236
  Modifications to backbone: insertion of GFP from pLTG82 into XhoI and SalI restriction sites (SalI restriction site destroyed)
  Vector type: Mammalian Expression
Growth in bacteria
  Bacterial resistance: Ampicillin, 100 μg/mL
  Growth temperature: 37°C
  Growth strain: DH5alpha
  Copy number: Unknown
Gene/Insert
  Gene/Insert name: GART (alt names: TrifGART; phosphoribosylglycinamide formyltransferase, phosphoribosylglycinamide synthetase, phosphoribosylaminoimidazole synthetase)
  Species: H. sapiens (human)
  Insert size (bp): 3030
  Mutation: A65T, L68V, and A72S mutations in GFP gene; kanR/neoR selection markers destroyed (deletion of amino acids 138-144)
  GenBank ID: NM_000819
  Entrez Gene: GART (a.k.a. AIRS, GARS, GARTF, PAIS, PGFT, PRGS)
  Promoter: CMV
  Tag / fusion protein: GFP (C terminal on backbone)
  Cloning method: Restriction Enzyme; 5′ cloning site NheI (not destroyed); 3′ cloning site XhoI (not destroyed)
  Sequencing primers: 5′ CGCAAATGGGCGGTAGGCGTG
Terms and licenses: Academic/Nonprofit Terms; Industry Terms: Not Available to Industry
How to cite: pGART-GFP was a gift from Stephen Benkovic (Addgene plasmid # 99106 ; http://n2t.net/addgene:99106 ; RRID:Addgene_99106)
